Addgene plasmid #203346: pML3001
Purpose: (Empty Backbone) Plasmid backbone for gamma-aminobutyric acid circuits. The plasmid contains gabR, lacI and tetR as well as the resistance gene kanR and the p15a ori.
Depositing lab: Lauren Andrews. Depositing organization: University of Massachusetts, Amherst. Publication: Algorithmic Programming of Sequential Logic and Genetic Circuits for Recording Biochemical Concentration in a Probiotic Bacterium. Lebovich M, Zeng M, Andrews LB. ACS Synth Biol. 2023 Aug 15. doi: 10.1021/acssynbio.3c00232. PubMed 37581922.
Backbone
  Vector backbone: pML3001
  Backbone size (bp): 6187
Growth in bacteria
  Bacterial resistance: Kanamycin, 50 μg/mL
  Growth temperature: 37°C
  Growth strain: DH5alpha
  Copy number: Low Copy
Terms and licenses: Academic/Nonprofit Terms; Industry Terms: Not Available to Industry
How to cite: pML3001 was a gift from Lauren Andrews (Addgene plasmid # 203346 ; http://n2t.net/addgene:203346 ; RRID:Addgene_203346)
