[The description below was written by a language model from this plasmid's Addgene catalogue record and pLannotate feature annotations shown in this document.]
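Description:
pML3001 is a 6,187 bp empty bacterial backbone designed as the chassis for genetic circuits that sense gamma-aminobutyric acid (GABA). It replicates from the p15A origin, which keeps copy number low to medium and is compatible with ColE1-type plasmids in the same cell, and it is selected with kanamycin through the aph(3')-Ia KanR gene. The annotation also flags short fragments resembling the pBR322 bom region and the RSF origin; these appear to be partial matches near the p15A region rather than functional elements.

The payload is a set of three transcriptional regulators that act as sensor components. A lacI promoter fragment sits directly upstream of a full-length lacI coding sequence, which is closely followed by tetR, an arrangement consistent with co-expression of the IPTG-responsive and tetracycline-responsive repressors, although the record does not state this explicitly. Further downstream, a fragment matching the constitutive J23119 promoter precedes a type III hammerhead ribozyme, the kind of self-cleaving element commonly used to insulate a transcript from its promoter context. It is followed by gabR, the Bacillus subtilis regulator that activates the gabTD operon and governs GABA utilisation; this coding sequence spans the numbering origin of the circular record.

A separate cassette carries the CAP binding site, lac promoter, lac operator, a pUC18/19-type multiple cloning site and a lacZα fragment. This offers a likely insertion point for circuit parts, possibly with blue/white screening, though the record does not say so. Small tet promoter and TcR fragments are probably remnants. According to the associated publication title, the backbone supports sequential logic circuits that record biochemical concentration in a probiotic bacterium.
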