Features (pLannotate 1.2.2; 19 found; start..end, strand, type, name):
    208..234     +  misc_feature   bom (fragment): basis of mobility region from pBR322
    333..388     -  rep_origin     RSF ori (fragment): Plasmids containing the RSF 1030 origin of replication can be propagated in E. coli cells that contain additional plasmids with compatible origins.
    476..1021    -  rep_origin     p15A ori: Plasmids containing the medium-copy-number p15A origin of replication can be propagated in E. coli cells that contain a second plasmid with the ColE1 origin.
   1110..1925    -  CDS            KanR: aminoglycoside phosphotransferase; aph(3')-Ia; confers resistance to kanamycin in bacteria or G418 (Geneticin®) in eukaryotes
   2091..2149    +  misc_feature   bom (fragment): basis of mobility region from pBR322
   2158..2312    -  CDS            lacZα (fragment): LacZα fragment of β-galactosidase; lacZ fragment
   2309..2365    +  misc_feature   MCS: pUC18/19 multiple cloning site
   2402..2418    -  protein_bind   lac operator: The lac repressor binds to the lac operator to inhibit transcription in E. coli. This inhibition can be relieved by adding lactose or isopropyl-β-D-thiogalactopyranoside (IPTG). lac repressor encoded by lacI
   2426..2456    -  promoter       lac promoter: promoter for the E. coli lac operon
   2471..2492    -  protein_bind   CAP binding site: CAP binding activates transcription in the presence of cAMP. E. coli catabolite activator protein
   2505..2574    -  CDS            lacI (fragment): lac repressor; lacI; The lac repressor binds to the lac operator to inhibit transcription in E. coli. This inhibition can be relieved by adding lactose or isopropyl-β-D-thiogalactopyranoside (IPTG).
   2597..2670    +  promoter       lacI promoter (fragment): lacI
   2671..3750    +  CDS            lacI: LACI_ECOLI - Experimental evidence at protein level: Swiss-Prot protein existence level 1. Repressor of the lactose operon. Binds allolactose as an inducer. From Escherichia coli (strain K12).
   3772..4392    +  CDS            tetR: TETR2_ECOLX - Experimental evidence at protein level: Swiss-Prot protein existence level 1. TetR is the repressor of the tetracycline resistance element; its N-terminal region forms a helix-turn-helix structure and binds DNA. Binding of tetracycline to TetR reduces the repressor affinity for the tetracycline resistance gene (tetA) promoter operator sites. From Escherichia coli.
   4488..4506    -  promoter       tet promoter (fragment): E. coli promoter for tetracycline efflux protein gene
   4516..4636    +  CDS            TcR (fragment): tetracycline efflux protein; tet; confers resistance to tetracycline
   4701..4729    +  promoter       J23119 promoter (fragment): bacterial promoter (Registry of Standard Biological Parts BBa J23119)
   4754..4809    +  ncRNA          Hammerhead 3: Accession: RF00008 - Hammerhead ribozyme (type III)
   4860..109     +  CDS            gabR (across the origin): GABR_BACSU - Also known as ycnF. Experimental evidence at protein level: Swiss-Prot protein existence level 1. Activates the transcription of the gabTD operon. Is also a repressor of its own expression, both in the presence and absence of GABA. Binds specifically to the DNA region overlapping the -35 region of the gabT promoter and the -10 and +1 regions of the gabR promoter. Principally regulates the utilization of gamma-aminobutyrate. From Bacillus subtilis (strain 168).
>Addgene plasmid #203346 | pML3001 | addgene full sequence | sequence record 400063 | Addgene NGS Result
TGCTCTCATTATCGGCTTTGCACGGCTGAAGGAAGAAGATATTCAGGAGGGTGTGCAGCGGCTTTTCAAA
GCGGTTTACGGACATAAAAAAATCCCCGTTACAGGGGATTGACTGACCAATTATTGAAGGCCGCTAACGC
GGCCTTTTTTTGTTTCTGGTCACCCATCGGCAGGTTGCCAGGTCTCCAGGCAGAATCGGCAGACCTCAGC
GCTAGCGGAGTGTATACTGGCTTACTATGTTGGCACTGATGAGGGTGTCAGTGAAGTGCTTCATGTGGCA
GGAGAAAAAAGGCTGCACCGGTGCGTCAGCAGAATATGTGATACAGGATATATTCCGCTTCCTCGCTCAC
TGACTCGCTACGCTCGGTCGTTCGACTGCGGCGAGCGGAAATGGCTTACGAACGGGGCGGAGATTTCCCG
GAAGATGCCAGGAAGATACTTAACAGGGAAGTGAGAGGGCCGCGGCAAAGCCGTTTTTCCATAGGCTCCG
CCCCCCTGACAAGCATCACGAAATCTGACGCTCAAATCAGTGGTGGCGAAACCCGACAGGACTATAAAGA
TACCAGGCGTTTCCCCCTGGCGGCTCCCTCGTGCGCTCTCCTGTTCCTGCCTTTCGGTTTACCGGTGTCA
TTCCGCTGTTATGGCCGCGTTTGTCTCATTCCACGCCTGACACTCAGTTCCGGGTAGGCAGTTCGCTCCA
AGCTGGACTGTATGCACGAACCCCCCGTTCAGTCCGACCGCTGCGCCTTATCCGGTAACTATCGTCTTGA
GTCCAACCCGGAAAGACATGCAAAAGCACCACTGGCAGCAGCCACTGGTAATTGATTTAGAGGAGTTAGT
CTTGAAGTCATGCGCCGGTTAAGGCTAAACTGAAAGGACAAGTTTTGGTGACTGCGCTCCTCCAAGCCAG
TTACCTCGGTTCAAAGAGTTGGTAGCTCAGAGAACCTTCGAAAAACCGCCCTGCAAGGCGGTTTTTTCGT
TTTCAGAGCAAGAGATTACGCGCAGACCAAAACGATCTCAAGAAGATCATCTTATTAAGGGGTCTGACGC
TCAGTGGAACGAAAAATCAATCTAAAGTATATATGAGTAAACTTGGTCTGACAGTTACCTTAGAAAAACT
CATCGAGCATCAAATGAAACTGCAATTTATTCATATCAGGATTATCAATACCATATTTTTGAAAAAGCCG
TTTCTGTAATGAAGGAGAAAACTCACCGAGGCAGTTCCATAGGATGGCAAGATCCTGGTATCGGTCTGCG
ATTCCGACTCGTCCAACATCAATACAACCTATTAATTTCCCCTCGTCAAAAATAAGGTTATCAAGTGAGA
AATCACCATGAGTGACGACTGAATCCGGTGAGAATGGCAAAAGCTTATGCATTTCTTTCCAGACTTGTTC
AACAGGCCAGCCATTACGCTCGTCATCAAAATCACTCGCATCAACCAAACCGTTATTCATTCGTGATTGC
GCCTGAGCGAGACGAAATACGCGATCGCTGTTAAAAGGACAATTACAAACAGGAATCGAATGCAACCGGC
GCAGGAACACTGCCAGCGCATCAACAATATTTTCACCTGAATCAGGATATTCTTCTAATACCTGGAATGC
TGTTTTCCCGGGGATCGCAGTGGTGAGTAACCATGCATCATCAGGAGTACGGATAAAATGCTTGATGGTC
GGAAGAGGCATAAATTCCGTCAGCCAGTTTAGTCTGACCATCTCATCTGTAACATCATTGGCAACGCTAC
CTTTGCCATGTTTCAGAAACAACTCTGGCGCATCGGGCTTCCCATACAATCGATAGATTGTCGCACCTGA
TTGCCCGACATTATCGCGAGCCCATTTATACCCATATAAATCAGCATCCATGTTGGAATTTAATCGCGGC
CTGGAGCAAGACGTTTCCCGTTGAATATGGCTCATAACACCCCTTGTATTACTGTTTATGTAAGCAGACA
GTTTTATTGTTCATGATGATATATTTTTATCTTGTGCAATGTACATCAGAGATTTTGAGACACAACCAAT
TATTGAAGGCCTCCCTAACGGGGGGCCTTTTTTTGTTTCTGGTCTCCCGCTTCTGTCTTCTGCACCATAT
GCGGTGTGAAATACCGCACAGATGCGTAAGGAGAAAATACCGCATCAGGCGCCATTAGCCATTCAGGCTG
CGCAACTGTTGGGAAGGGCGATCGGTGTGGGCCTCTTCGCTATTACGCCAGCTGGCGAAAGGGGGATGTG
CTGCAAGGCGATTAAGTTGGGTAACGCCAGGGTTTTCCCAGTCACGACGTTGTAAAACGACGGCCAGTGA
ATTCGAGCTCGGTACCCGGGGATCCTCTAGAGTCGACCTGCAGGCATGCAAGCTTGGCGTAATCATGGTC
ATAGCTGTTTCCTGTGTGAAATTGTTATCCGCTCACAATTCCACACAACATACGAGCCGGAAGCATAAAG
TGTAAAGCCTGGGGTGCCTAATGAGTGAGCTAACTCACATTAATTGCGTTGCGCTCACTGCCCGCTTTCC
AGTCGGGAAACCTGTCGTGCCAGCTGCATTAATGAATCGGCCAACGCGCGGGGAAGACAGAATGAATGGC
GGCGCGCCATCGAATGGCGCAAAACCTTTCGCGGTATGGCATGATAGCGCCCGGAAGAGAGTCAATTCAG
GGTGGTGAATATGAAACCAGTAACGTTATACGATGTCGCAGAGTATGCCGGTGTCTCTTATCAGACCGTT
TCCCGCGTGGTGAACCAGGCCAGCCACGTTTCTGCGAAAACGCGGGAAAAAGTGGAAGCGGCGATGGCGG
AGCTGAATTACATTCCCAACCGCGTGGCACAACAACTGGCGGGCAAACAGTCGTTGCTGATTGGCGTTGC
CACCTCCAGTCTGGCCCTGCACGCGCCGTCGCAAATTGTCGCGGCGATTAAATCTCGCGCCGATCAACTG
GGTGCCAGCGTGGTGGTGTCGATGGTAGAACGAAGCGGCGTCGAAGCCTGTAAAGCGGCGGTGCACAATC
TTCTCGCGCAACGCGTCAGTGGGCTGATCATTAACTATCCGCTGGATGACCAGGATGCCATTGCTGTGGA
AGCTGCCTGCACTAATGTTCCGGCGTTATTTCTTGATGTCTCTGACCAGACACCCATCAACAGTATTATT
TTCTCCCATGAGGACGGTACGCGACTGGGCGTGGAGCATCTGGTCGCATTGGGTCACCAGCAAATCGCGC
TGTTAGCGGGCCCATTAAGTTCTGTCTCGGCGCGTCTGCGTCTGGCTGGCTGGCATAAATATCTCACTCG
CAATCAAATTCAGCCGATAGCGGAACGGGAAGGCGACTGGAGTGCCATGTCCGGTTTTCAACAAACCATG
CAAATGCTGAATGAGGGCATCGTTCCCACTGCGATGCTGGTTGCCAACGATCAGATGGCGCTGGGCGCAA
TGCGCGCCATTACCGAGTCCGGGCTGCGCGTTGGTGCGGATATCTCGGTAGTGGGATACGACGATACCGA
AGATAGCTCATGTTATATCCCGCCGTTAACCACCATCAAACAGGATTTTCGCCTGCTGGGGCAAACCAGC
GTGGACCGCTTGCTGCAACTCTCTCAGGGCCAGGCGGTGAAGGGCAATCAGCTGTTGCCAGTCTCACTGG
TGAAAAGAAAAACCACCCTGGCGCCCAATACGCAAACCGCCTCTCCCCGCGCGTTGGCCGATTCATTAAT
GCAGCTGGCACGACAGGTTTCCCGACTGGAAAGCGGGCAGTGACAATCCAGGAGGAAAAAAATGTCCAGA
TTAGATAAAAGTAAAGTGATTAACAGCGCATTAGAGCTGCTTAATGAGGTCGGAATCGAAGGTTTAACAA
CCCGTAAACTCGCCCAGAAGCTAGGTGTAGAGCAGCCTACATTGTATTGGCATGTAAAAAATAAGCGGGC
TTTGCTCGACGCCTTAGCCATTGAGATGTTAGATAGGCACCATACTCACTTTTGCCCTTTAGAAGGGGAA
AGCTGGCAAGATTTTTTACGTAATAACGCTAAAAGTTTTAGATGTGCTTTACTAAGTCATCGCGATGGAG
CAAAAGTACATTTAGGTACACGGCCTACAGAAAAACAGTATGAAACTCTCGAAAATCAATTAGCCTTTTT
ATGCCAACAAGGTTTTTCACTAGAGAATGCATTATATGCACTCAGCGCTGTGGGGCATTTTACTTTAGGT
TGCGTATTGGAAGATCAAGAGCATCAAGTCGCTAAAGAAGAAAGGGAAACACCTACTACTGATAGTATGC
CGCCATTATTACGACAAGCTATCGAATTATTTGATCACCAAGGTGCAGAGCCAGCCTTCTTATTCGGCCT
TGAATTGATCATATGCGGATTAGAAAAACAACTTAAATGTGAAAGTGGGTCCTAATAATTGGTAACGAAT
CAGACAATTGACGGCTCGAGGGAGTAGCATAGGGTTTGCAGAATCCCTGCTTCGTCCATTTGACAGGCAC
ATTATGCATCGATGATAAGCTGTCAAACATGAGCAGATCCTCTACGCCGGACGCATCGTGGCCGGCATCA
CCGGCGCCACAGGTGCGGTTGCTGGCGCCTATATCGCCGACATCACCGATGGGGAAGATCGGGCTCGCCA
CTTCGGGCTCATGAGCAAATATTTTATCTGAGGTGCTTCCTCGCTCACACAGAGCAGAGAGGACGATACT
GGAGTTTACGGCTAGCTCAGTCCTAGGTATAGTGCTAGCCTGAGTCCGAGTGCTTACAGTTCTGAAGGAG
TCAATTAATGTGCTTTTAATTCTGATGAGACGGTGACGTCGAAACTCCCTCTACAAATAATTTTGTTTAA
TAACATGTTGTCAATGAGGAGCTATCTTGATGGATATCACGATTACACTCGATCGTTCAGAACAAGCCGA
TTATATCTATCAGCAAATTTATCAAAAGCTGAAAAAAGAAATCCTCAGCCGCAATCTGCTGCCGCACTCG
AAGGTTCCCTCCAAGCGGGAGCTGGCTGAAAATCTCAAGGTCAGCGTAAATTCAGTGAATTCAGCCTATC
AGCAGCTGCTGGCTGAGGGGTATTTGTACGCCATTGAACGAAAGGGTTTCTTCGTGGAGGAACTAGACAT
GTTTTCCGCCGAGGAGCACCCTCCATTTGCACTGCCGGATGACCTAAAAGAGATTCACATCGACCAGAGC
GATTGGATATCGTTTTCACACATGAGTTCCGATACAGACCATTTTCCGATCAAAAGCTGGTTCCGCTGCG
AGCAAAAAGCGGCCTCCCGCTCATACCGCACGCTCGGCGATATGTCACATCCGCAAGGGATATATGAAGT
GAGAGCGGCCATTACGAGGCTCATTTCCCTGACGAGGGGTGTAAAATGCAGGCCGGAACAAATGATCATA
GGGGCAGGCACACAGGTGCTCATGCAGCTGTTGACTGAGCTTTTACCCAAGGAAGCCGTGTATGCGATGG
AGGAGCCTGGCTACAGGCGCATGTATCAGCTTTTGAAGAATGCCGGAAAACAAGTAAAGACGATCATGCT
GGATGAAAAAGGCATGTCGATTGCTGAAATCACCAGACAGCAGCCAGATGTGCTGGTGACCACCCCGTCG
CATCAGTTTCCGTCCGGAACGATTATGCCTGTATCCAGAAGAATTCAGCTGCTGAACTGGGCAGCCGAGG
AGCCGCGCCGATATATCATTGAGGACGATTATGATAGTGAATTCACATATGATGTAGACAGTATTCCGGC
GCTGCAAAGCCTCGACCGTTTTCAAAATGTCATCTATATGGGAACCTTTTCAAAGTCCCTTCTCCCCGGC
TTACGGATCAGCTATATGGTGTTGCCGCCTGAGCTGTTGAGGGCATACAAACAGCGGGGCTATGATCTGC
AGACTTGCTCATCACTCACACAGCTCACCCTGCAGGAATTTATCGAGTCTGGTGAATATCAGAAGCATAT
AAAAAAAATGAAGCAGCATTATAAAGAAAAGAGAGAACGCCTGATCACCGCTTTAGAAGCAGAGTTCAGC
GGAGAGGTTACCGTAAAAGGGGCAAATGCGGGGCTGCATTTTGTTACCGAATTTGATACCAGGCGCACCG
AACAAGACATCCTGTCACATGCTGCCGGGCTGCAGCTTGAAATATTCGGAATGAGCCGATTTAACTTGAA
GGAAAACAAGCGGCAAACGGGCAGGCC
